>Addgene plasmid #85925 | AB.pCCL.sin.cPPT.GFP.miR-491-5p.sensor.PGK.dNGFR.WPRE | addgene full sequence | sequence record 170007 | Addgene NGS Result
ATGGTGAGCAAGGGCGAGGAGCTGTTCACCGGGGTGGTGCCCATCCTGGTCGAGCTGGACGGCGACGTAA
ACGGCCACAAGTTCAGCGTGTCCGGCGAGGGCGAGGGCGATGCCACCTACGGCAAGCTGACCCTGAAGTT
CATCTGCACCACCGGCAAGCTGCCCGTGCCCTGGCCCACCCTCGTGACCACCCTGACCTACGGCGTGCAG
TGCTTCAGCCGCTACCCCGACCACATGAAGCAGCACGACTTCTTCAAGTCCGCCATGCCCGAAGGCTACG
TCCAGGAGCGCACCATCTTCTTCAAGGACGACGGCAACTACAAGACCCGCGCCGAGGTGAAGTTCGAGGG
CGACACCCTGGTGAACCGCATCGAGCTGAAGGGCATCGACTTCAAGGAGGACGGCAACATCCTGGGGCAC
AAGCTGGAGTACAACTACAACAGCCACAACGTCTATATCATGGCCGACAAGCAGAAGAACGGCATCAAGG
TGAACTTCAAGATCCGCCACAACATCGAGGACGGCAGCGTGCAGCTCGCCGACCACTACCAGCAGAACAC
CCCCATCGGCGACGGCCCCGTGCTGCTGCCCGACAACCACTACCTGAGCACCCAGTCCGCCCTGAGCAAA
GACCCCAACGAGAAGCGCGATCACATGGTCCTGCTGGAGTTCGTGACCGCCGCCGGGATCACTCTCGGCA
TGGACGAGCTGTACAAGTAAAGCGGCCGCGTCGAGAGATGGGGGAGGCTAACTGAGCTAGCCGACCTTAA
CTGGGGAGTACTGGTCGACGTAGCCCTCATGGAAGGGTTCCCCACTCCTCATGGAAGGGTTCCCCACTCC
TCATGGAAGGGTTCCCCACTCCTCATGGAAGGGTTCCCCACTCCTCATGGAAGGGTTCCCCACTCCTCAT
GGAAGGGTTCCCCACTACCGGTACTAGCTTAGTCATGCACCGGGCTGCAGGAATTCGATGACAGGCGCAG
CTTCCGAGGGATTTGAGATCCAGACATGATAAGATACATTGATGAGTTTGGACAAACCAAAACTAGAATG
CAGTGAAAAAAATGCCTTATTTGTGAAATTTGTGATGCTATTGCCTTATTTGTAACCATTATAAGCTGCA
ATAAACAAGTTAACAACAACAATTGCATTCATTTTATGTTTCAGGTTCAGGGGGAGGTGTGGGAGGTTTT
TTAAAGCAAGTAAAACCTCTACAAATGTGGTATGGCTGATTATGATCAGATCTCTCGAGGCTAGTCTCGT
GATCGATAAAATTTTGAATTTTTGTAATTTGTTTTTGTAATTCTTTAGTTTGTATGTCTGTTGCTATTAT
GTCTACTATTCTTTCCCCTGCACTGTACCCCCCAATCCCCCCTTTTCTTTTAAAAGTTAACCGATACCGT
CGAGATCCGTTCACTAATCGAATGGATCTGTCTCTGTCTCTCTCTCCACCTTCTTCTTCTATTCCTTCGG
GCCTGTCGGGTCCCCTCGGGGTTGGGAGGTGGGTCTGAAACGATAATGGTGAATATCCCTGCCTAACTCT
ATTCACTATAGAAAGTACAGCAAAAACTATTCTTAAACCTACCAAGCCTCCTACTATCATTATGAATAAT
TTTATATACCACAGCCAATTTGTTATGTTAAACCAATTCCACAAACTTGCCCATTTATCTAATTCCAATA
ATTCTTGTTCATTCTTTTCTTGCTGGTTTTGCGATTCTTCAATTAAGGAGTGTATTAAGCTTGTGTAATT
GTTAATTTCTCTGTCCCACTCCATCCAGGTCGTGTGATTCCAAATCTGTTCCAGAGATTTATTACTCCAA
CTAGCATTCCAAGGCACAGCAGTGGTGCAAATGAGTTTTCCAGAGCAACCCCAAATCCCCAGGAGCTGTT
GATCCTTTAGGTATCTTTCCACAGCCAGGATTCTTGCCTGGAGCTGCTTGATGCCCCAGACTGTGAGTTG
CAACAGATGCTGTTGCGCCTCAATAGCCCTCAGCAAATTGTTCTGCTGCTGCACTATACCAGACAATAAT
TGTCTGGCCTGTACCGTCAGCGTCATTGACGCTGCGCCCATAGTGCTTCCTGCTGCTCCCAAGAACCCAA
GGAACAAAGCTCCTATTCCCACTGCTCTTTTTTCTCTCTGCACCACTCTTCTCTTTGCCTTGGTGGGTGC
TACTCCTAATGGTTCAATTTTTACTACTTTATATTTATATAATTCACTTCTCCAATTGTCCCTCATATCT
CCTCCTCCAGGTCTGAAGATCAGCGGCCGCTTGCTGTGCGGTGGTCTTACTTTTGTTTTGCTCTTCCTCT
ATCTTGTCTAAAGCTTCCTTGGTGTCTTTTATCTCTATCCTTTGATGCACACAATAGAGGGTTGCTACTG
TATTATATAATGATCTAAGTTCTTCTGATCCTGTCTGAAGGGATGGTTGTAGCTGTCCCAGTATTTGTCT
ACAGCCTTCTGATGTTTCTAACAGGCCAGGATTAACTGCGAATCGTTCTAGCTCCCTGCTTGCCCATACT
ATATGTTTTAATTTATATTTTTTCTTTCCCCCTGGCCTTAACCGAATTTTTTCCCATCGCGATCTAATTC
TCCCCCGCTTAATACTGACGCTCTCGCACCCATCTCTCTCCTTCTAGCCTCCGCTAGTCAAAATTTTTGG
CGTACTCACCAGTCGCCGCCCCTCGCCTCTTGCCGTGCGCGCTTCAGCAAGCCGAGTCCTGCGTCGAGAG
AGCTCCTCTGGTTTCCCTTTCGCTTTCAAGTCCCTGTTCGGGCGCCACTGCTAGAGATTTTCCACACTGA
CTAAAAGGGTCTGAGGGATCTCTAGTTACCAGAGTCACACAACAGACGGGCACACACTACTTGAAGCACT
CAAGGCAAGCTTTATTGAGGCTTAAGCAGTGGGTTCCCTAGTTAGCCAGAGAGCTCCCAGGCTCAGATCT
GGTCTAACCAGAGAGACCCCGGTTCACTAAACGAGCTCTGCTTATATAGACCTCCCACCGTACACGCCTA
CCGCCCATTTGCGTCAATGGGGCGGAGTTGTTACGACATTTTGGAAAGTCCCGTTGATTTTGGTGCCAAA
ACAAACTCCCATTGACGTCAATGGGGTGGAGACTTGGAAATCCCCGTGAGTCAAACCGCTATCCACGCCC
ATTGATGTACTGCCAAAACCGCATCACCATGGTAATAGCGATGACTAATACGTAGATGTACTGCCAAGTA
GGAAAGTCCCATAAGGTCATGTACTGGGCATAATGCCAGGCGGGCCATTTACCGTCATTGACGTCAATAG
GGGGCGTACTTGGCATATGATACACTTGATGTACTGCCAAGTGGGCAGTTTACCGTAAATACTCCACCCA
TTGACGTCAATGGAAAGTCCCTATTGGCGTTACTATGGGAACATACGTCATTATTGACGTCAATGGGCGG
GGGTCGTTGGGCGGTCAGCCAGGCGGGCCATTTACCGTAAGTTATGTAACGCGGAACTCCATATATGGGC
TATGAACTAATGACCCCGTAATTGATTACTATTAATAACTAGTCAATAATCAATGTCAACATGGCGGTAA
TGTTGGACATGAGCCAATATAAATGTACATATTATGATATGGATACAACGTATGCAATGGCCAAGCTTGC
AGCTCCAGCTTTTGTTCCCTTTAGTGAGGGTTAATTGCGCGCTTGGCGTAATCATGGTCATAGCTGTTTC
CTGTGTGAAATTGTTATCCGCTCACAATTCCACACAACATACGAGCCGGAAGCATAAAGTGTAAAGCCTG
GGGTGCCTAATGAGTGAGCTAACTCACATTAATTGCGTTGCGCTCACTGCCCGCTTTCCAGTCGGGAAAC
CTGTCGTGCCAGCTGCATTAATGAATCGGCCAACGCGCGGGGAGAGGCGGTTTGCGTATTGGGCGCTCTT
CCGCTTCCTCGCTCACTGACTCGCTGCGCTCGGTCGTTCGGCTGCGGCGAGCGGTATCAGCTCACTCAAA
GGCGGTAATACGGTTATCCACAGAATCAGGGGATAACGCAGGAAAGAACATGTGAGCAAAAGGCCAGCAA
AAGGCCAGGAACCGTAAAAAGGCCGCGTTGCTGGCGTTTTTCCATAGGCTCCGCCCCCCTGACGAGCATC
ACAAAAATCGACGCTCAAGTCAGAGGTGGCGAAACCCGACAGGACTATAAAGATACCAGGCGTTTCCCCC
TGGAAGCTCCCTCGTGCGCTCTCCTGTTCCGACCCTGCCGCTTACCGGATACCTGTCCGCCTTTCTCCCT
TCGGGAAGCGTGGCGCTTTCTCATAGCTCACGCTGTAGGTATCTCAGTTCGGTGTAGGTCGTTCGCTCCA
AGCTGGGCTGTGTGCACGAACCCCCCGTTCAGCCCGACCGCTGCGCCTTATCCGGTAACTATCGTCTTGA
GTCCAACCCGGTAAGACACGACTTATCGCCACTGGCAGCAGCCACTGGTAACAGGATTAGCAGAGCGAGG
TATGTAGGCGGTGCTACAGAGTTCTTGAAGTGGTGGCCTAACTACGGCTACACTAGAAGAACAGTATTTG
GTATCTGCGCTCTGCTGAAGCCAGTTACCTTCGGAAAAAGAGTTGGTAGCTCTTGATCCGGCAAACAAAC
CACCGCTGGTAGCGGTGGTTTTTTTGTTTGCAAGCAGCAGATTACGCGCAGAAAAAAAGGATCTCAAGAA
GATCCTTTGATCTTTTCTACGGGGTCTGACGCTCAGTGGAACGAAAACTCACGTTAAGGGATTTTGGTCA
TGAGATTATCAAAAAGGATCTTCACCTAGATCCTTTTAAATTAAAAATGAAGTTTTAAATCAATCTAAAG
TATATATGAGTAAACTTGGTCTGACAGTTACCAATGCTTAATCAGTGAGGCACCTATCTCAGCGATCTGT
CTATTTCGTTCATCCATAGTTGCCTGACTCCCCGTCGTGTAGATAACTACGATACGGGAGGGCTTACCAT
CTGGCCCCAGTGCTGCAATGATACCGCGAGACCCACGCTCACCGGCTCCAGATTTATCAGCAATAAACCA
GCCAGCCGGAAGGGCCGAGCGCAGAAGTGGTCCTGCAACTTTATCCGCCTCCATCCAGTCTATTAATTGT
TGCCGGGAAGCTAGAGTAAGTAGTTCGCCAGTTAATAGTTTGCGCAACGTTGTTGCCATTGCTACAGGCA
TCGTGGTGTCACGCTCGTCGTTTGGTATGGCTTCATTCAGCTCCGGTTCCCAACGATCAAGGCGAGTTAC
ATGATCCCCCATGTTGTGCAAAAAAGCGGTTAGCTCCTTCGGTCCTCCGATCGTTGTCAGAAGTAAGTTG
GCCGCAGTGTTATCACTCATGGTTATGGCAGCACTGCATAATTCTCTTACTGTCATGCCATCCGTAAGAT
GCTTTTCTGTGACTGGTGAGTACTCAACCAAGTCATTCTGAGAATAGTGTATGCGGCGACCGAGTTGCTC
TTGCCCGGCGTCAATACGGGATAATACCGCGCCACATAGCAGAACTTTAAAAGTGCTCATCATTGGAAAA
CGTTCTTCGGGGCGAAAACTCTCAAGGATCTTACCGCTGTTGAGATCCAGTTCGATGTAACCCACTCGTG
CACCCAACTGATCTTCAGCATCTTTTACTTTCACCAGCGTTTCTGGGTGAGCAAAAACAGGAAGGCAAAA
TGCCGCAAAAAAGGGAATAAGGGCGACACGGAAATGTTGAATACTCATACTCTTCCTTTTTCAATATTAT
TGAAGCATTTATCAGGGTTATTGTCTCATGAGCGGATACATATTTGAATGTATTTAGAAAAATAAACAAA
TAGGGGTTCCGCGCACATTTCCCCGAAAAGTGCCACCTAAATTGTAAGCGTTAATATTTTGTTAAAATTC
GCGTTAAATTTTTGTTAAATCAGCTCATTTTTTAACCAATAGGCCGAAATCGGCAAAATCCCTTATAAAT
CAAAAGAATAGACCGAGATAGGGT
[37 nt withheld, positions 5975-6011]
AAAGAACGTGGACTCCAACGTCAAAGG
[49 nt withheld, positions 6039-6087]
T
[91 nt withheld, positions 6089-6179]
G
[124 nt withheld, positions 6181-6304]
CCCATTCGCCATTCAGGCTGCGCAACTGTTGGGAAGGGCGATCGGTGCGGGCCTCTTCGCTATTACGCCA
GCTGGCGAAAGGGGGATGTGCTGCAAGGCGATTAAGTTGGGTAACGCCAGGGTTTTCCCAGTCACGACGT
TGTAAAACGACGGCCAGTGAGCGCGCGTAATACGACTCACTATAGGGCGAATTGGGTACGTCCCTAGGCC
TCCAAAAAAGCCTCCTCACTACTTCTGGAATAGCTCAGAGGCCGAGGCGGCCTCGGCCTCTGCATAAATA
AAAAAAATTAGTCAGCCATGGGGCGGAGAATGGGCGGAACTGGGCGGAGTTAGGGGCGGGATGGGCGGAG
TTAGGGGCGGGATAGCTAGAGCCAGACATGATAAGATACATTGATGAGTTTGGACAAACCACAACTAGAA
TGCAGTGAAAAAAATGCTTTATTTGTGAAATTTGTGATGCTATTGCTTTATTTGTAACCATTATAAGCTG
CAATAAACAAGTTCCTCTCACTCTCTGATATTCATTTCTTTGCAAGTTATAAATACTGAATAATAAGATG
ACATGAACTACTACTGCTAGAGATTTTCCACACTGACTAAAAGGGTCTGAGGGATCTCTAGTTACCAGAG
TCACACAACAGACGGGCACACACTACTTGAAGCACTCAAGGCAAGCTTTATTGAGGCTTAAGCAGTGGGT
TCCCTAGTTAGCCAGAGAGCTCCCAGGCTCAGATCTGGTCTAACCAGAGAGACCCAGTACAAGCAAAAAG
CAGATCTTGTCTTCGTTGGGAGTGAATTAGCCCTTCCAGTCCCCCCTTTTCTTTTAAAAAGTGGCTAAGA
TCTACAGCTGCCTTGTAAGTCATTGGTCTTAAAGGTACCGAGCTCGAATTCCAGGCGGGGAGGCGGCCCA
AAGGGAGATCCGACTCGTCTGAGGGCGAAGGCGAAGACGCGGAAGAGGCCGCAGAGCCGGCAGCAGGCCG
CGGGAAGGAAGGTCCGCTGGATTGAGGGCCGAAGGGACGTAGCAGAAGGACGTCCCGCGCAGAATCCAGG
TGGCAACACAGGCGAGCAGCCATGGAAAGGACGTCAGCTTCCCCGACAACACCACGGAATTGTCAGTGCC
CAACAGCCGAGCCCCTGTCCAGCAGCGGGCAAGGCAGGCGGCGATGAGTTCCGCCGTGGCAATAGGGAGG
GGGAAAGCGAAAGTCCCGGAAAGGAGCTGACAGGTGGTGGCAATGCCCCAACCAGTGGGGGTTGCGTCAG
CAAACACAGTGCACACCACGCCACGTTGCCTGACAACGGGCCACAACTCCTCATAAAGAGACAGCAACCA
GGATTTATACAAGGAGGAGAAAATGAAAGCCATACGGGAAGCAATAGCATGATACAAAGGCATTAAAGCA
GCGTATCCACATAGCGTAAAAGGAGCAACATAGTTAAGAATACCAGTCAATCTTTCACAAATTTTGTAAT
CCAGAGGTTGATTGTCGACTCTAGACTCGACTCTAGAGGATCCCCCTGTTCCACCTCTTGAAGGCTATGT
AGGCCACAAGGCCCACAACCACAGCAGCCAGGATGGAGCAATAGACAGGGATGAGGTTGTCGGTGGTGCC
TCGGGTCACCACGGGCTGGGAGCTGCCCATCACTGTGGTCACCACACCTGCCACCGTGCTGGCTATGAGG
TCTTGTTCTGGAGGTGCCTCAGGCTCCTGGGTGCTGGGGGCTGTGCTGTCCGAGCCCTCTGGGGGTGTGG
ACCGTGTAATCCAACGGCCAGGGATCTCCTCGCACTCGGCGTCGGCCCAGCGTGTGCACTCGCGGAGCTG
GCGCTCGGTGTCCTCGCACACGGTGCAGGGCAGGCACGGGTCCACGTGGTTGGCCTCGTCGGAATACGTG
CCGTCGGGGCACTCCTCGCACACGGTGTTCTGCTTGTCCTGGCAGGAGAACACGAGGCCCGAGCCCGCCT
CGCACACGCGGCACGCCTCGCAGCGCCCAGTCGTCTCATCCTGGTAGTAGCCGTAGGCGCAGCGGCACAC
GGCGTCGTCGGCCTCCACGCACGGCGCCGACATGCTCTGGAGCCCCACGCACTCGGTGCACGGCTTGCAC
GGCTCGGTCGCGCTCACCACGTCGGAGAACGTCACGCTGTCCAGGCAGGGCTCACACACGGTCTGGTTGG
CTCCACAAGGCTGGGCCACACCCTCGCCCAGGTTGCAGGCTTTGCAGCACTCACCGCTGTGTGTGTACAG
GCCTGTGGGGCATGCCTCCTTGGCACCTCCAAGGGACACCCCCAGAAGCAGCAACAGCAGCAGGCGCGGC
CCGTCCATGGCGCGGCCGGTGGCACCTGCCCCCATCGCCCGCCTCCCGCGGCAGCGCTCGACTTCCAGCT
CGGTCCGCTTTGCGGACTGATGGGGCTGCGCTGCGCTGCGCTCCAGCGCCCCCCCTGCCCGCCGGAGCTG
GCCGCGGCCCGAATTCCTGCAGCCCGGGGGATCCCCCTGGGGAGAGAGGTCGGTGATTCGGTCAACGAGG
GAGCCGACTGCCGACGTGCGCTCCGGAGGCTTGCAGAATGCGGAACACCGCGCGGGCAGGAACAGGGCCC
ACACTACCGCCCCACACCCCGCCTCCCGCACCGCCCCTTCCCGGCCGCTGCTCTCGGCGCGCCCTGCTGA
GCAGCCGCTATTGGCCACAGCCCATCGCGGTCGGCGCGCTGCCATTGCTCCCTGGCGCTGTCCGTCTGCG
AGGGTACTAGTGAGACGTGCGGCTTCCGTTTGTCACGTCCGGCACGCCGCGAACCGCAAGGAACCTTCCC
GACTTAGGGGCGGAGCAGGAAGCGTCGCCGGGGGGCCCACAAGGGTAGCGGCGAAGATCCGGGTGACGCT
GCGAACGGACGTGAAGAATGTGCGAGACCCAGGGTCGGCGCCGCTGCGTTTCCCGGAACCACGCCCAGAG
CAGCCGCGTCCCTGCGCAAACCCAGGGCTGCCTTGGAAAAGGCGCAACCCCAACCCCGTGGAATTCGATA
TCAAGCTTCTCGAGGGTAGGCGTGTACGGTGGGAGGCCTATATAAGCAGAGCTCGTTTAGTGAACCGTCA
GATCGCCTGGAGACGCCATCCACGCTGTTTTGACCTCCATAGAAGACACCGGGACCGATCCAGCCTCCGC
GGAATTCACC
Features (pLannotate 1.2.2; 34 found; start..end, strand, type, name):
      1..720     +  CDS            EGFP: the original enhanced GFP (Yang et al., 1996) mammalian codon-optimized
    950..969     +  misc_feature   MCS (fragment): pBluescript multiple cloning site
    997..1131    -  polyA_signal   SV40 poly(A) signal: SV40 polyadenylation signal
   1154..1238    -  CDS            large T antigen (fragment): large T antigen from SV40 (simian virus 40)
   1268..1385    -  misc_feature   cPPT/CTS: central polypurine tract and central termination sequence of HIV-1
   1404..1504    -  CDS            Rev (fragment): human immunodeficiency virus 1 (HIV-1) Rev protein; rev; enhances nuclear export of unspliced and incompletely spliced viral mRNAs
   1881..2114    -  misc_feature   RRE: The Rev response element (RRE) of HIV-1 allows for Rev-dependent mRNA export from the nucleus to the cytoplasm.
   2260..2623    -  CDS            HIV-1 gag (fragment): gag protein from human immunodeficiency virus 1; gag
   2607..2732    -  misc_feature   HIV-1 Ψ: packaging signal of human immunodeficiency virus type 1
   2779..2959    -  LTR            5' LTR (truncated): truncated 5' long terminal repeat (LTR) from HIV-1
   2974..3177    -  promoter       CMV promoter: human cytomegalovirus (CMV) immediate early promoter
   3178..3557    -  enhancer       CMV enhancer: human cytomegalovirus immediate early enhancer
   3658..3676    -  promoter       T3 promoter: promoter for bacteriophage T3 RNA polymerase
   3721..3737    -  protein_bind   lac operator: The lac repressor binds to the lac operator to inhibit transcription in E. coli. This inhibition can be relieved by adding lactose or isopropyl-β-D-thiogalactopyranoside (IPTG). lac repressor encoded by lacI
   3745..3775    -  promoter       lac promoter: promoter for the E. coli lac operon
   3790..3811    -  protein_bind   CAP binding site: CAP binding activates transcription in the presence of cAMP. E. coli catabolite activator protein
   3824..3916    -  CDS            lacI (fragment): lac repressor; lacI; The lac repressor binds to the lac operator to inhibit transcription in E. coli. This inhibition can be relieved by adding lactose or isopropyl-β-D-thiogalactopyranoside (IPTG).
   4099..4687    -  rep_origin     ori: high-copy-number ColE1/pMB1/pBR322/pUC origin of replication
   4858..5718    -  CDS            AmpR: β-lactamase; bla; confers resistance to ampicillin, carbenicillin, and related antibiotics
   5719..5823    -  promoter       AmpR promoter: bla
   5876..6304    -  rep_origin     f1 ori (sequence partly withheld): f1 bacteriophage origin of replication; arrow indicates direction of (+) strand synthesis
   6309..6464    -  CDS            lacZα (fragment): LacZα fragment of β-galactosidase; lacZ fragment
   6472..6490    +  promoter       T7 promoter: promoter for bacteriophage T7 RNA polymerase
   6511..6646    -  rep_origin     SV40 ori: SV40 origin of replication
   6686..6807    -  polyA_signal   SV40 poly(A) signal: SV40 polyadenylation signal
   6879..7112    -  LTR            3' LTR (ΔU3): self-inactivating 3' long terminal repeat (LTR) from HIV-1
   7114..7182    -  CDS            nef (fragment): NEF_HV1Z2 - Experimental evidence at protein level: Swiss-Prot protein existence level 1. Extracellular Nef protein targets CD4(+) T-lymphocytes for apoptosis by interacting with CXCR4 surface receptors. From Human immunodeficiency virus type 1 group M subtype D (isolate Z2/CDC-Z34) (HIV-1).
   7199..7787    -  misc_feature   WPRE: woodchuck hepatitis virus posttranscriptional regulatory element
   7801..7819    -  misc_feature   MCS (fragment): pUC18/19 multiple cloning site
   7822..8649    -  CDS            NGFR (fragment): TNR16_HUMAN - Also known as TNFRSF16. Experimental evidence at protein level: Swiss-Prot protein existence level 1. Low affinity receptor which can bind to NGF, BDNF, NTF3, and NTF4. Forms a heterodimeric receptor with SORCS2 that binds the precursor forms of NGF, BDNF and NTF3 with high affinity, and has much lower affinity for mature NGF and BDNF (PubMed:24908487). Plays an important role in differentiation and survival of specific neuronal populations during development (By similarity). Can mediate cell survival as well as cell death of neural cells. Plays a role in the inactivation of RHOA
   8764..8788    -  misc_feature   MCS (fragment): pBluescript multiple cloning site
   8791..9301    -  promoter       hPGK promoter: human phosphoglycerate kinase 1 promoter
   9304..9327    +  misc_feature   MCS (fragment): pBluescript multiple cloning site
   9329..9367    +  promoter       minimal CMV promoter: human cytomegalovirus (CMV) immediate early promoter
