[The description below was written by a language model from this plasmid's Addgene catalogue record and pLannotate feature annotations shown in this document.]
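Description:
AB.pCCL.sin.cPPT.GFP.miR-491-5p.sensor.PGK.dNGFR.WPRE is a third-generation-style, self-inactivating HIV-1 lentiviral transfer plasmid that acts as a fluorescent sensor of human miR-491-5p activity. It is propagated in E. coli through a high-copy ColE1/pUC origin with ampicillin resistance, and the backbone also carries an f1 origin and an SV40 origin. The viral genome is transcribed from a CMV enhancer/promoter fused to a truncated 5' LTR. It contains the Ψ packaging signal with a gag fragment, the RRE, the cPPT/CTS, a WPRE and a ΔU3 3' LTR followed by an SV40 polyadenylation signal.

The payload is a bidirectional expression cassette. The human PGK promoter drives a truncated NGFR (dNGFR) in one direction, upstream of the WPRE. A minimal CMV promoter placed back to back with PGK drives EGFP in the opposite direction, antisense to the viral genome, and this transcript ends at its own SV40 poly(A) signal. The catalogue lists PGK as the promoter. The 171 bp sensor insert, cloned between NheI and AgeI sites, is not annotated in the feature table. From the construct name and layout it presumably lies in the unannotated stretch between the EGFP coding sequence and its poly(A) signal, forming the 3' UTR, but the record does not give the number or design of the target sites.

In transduced cells, active miR-491-5p should repress the EGFP transcript while dNGFR remains unaffected. Surface NGFR therefore serves as an internal normaliser for transduction and expression level, and the GFP-to-NGFR ratio reports microRNA activity. The plasmid comes from a collection of microRNA sensor and decoy vectors built for high-throughput assessment of microRNA function. The sequenced record is 9,464 nt, slightly shorter than the 9,480 bp listed.
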