Addgene plasmid #85925: AB.pCCL.sin.cPPT.GFP.miR-491-5p.sensor.PGK.dNGFR.WPRE
Purpose: Sensor Plasmid
Depositing lab: Brian Brown. Depositing organization: Icahn School of Medicine at Mount Sinai. Publication: High-throughput assessment of microRNA activity and function using microRNA sensor and decoy libraries. Mullokandov G, Baccarini A, Ruzo A, Jayaprakash AD, Tung N, Israelow B, Evans MJ, Sachidanandam R, Brown BD. Nat Methods. 2012 Jul 1;9(8):840-6. doi: 10.1038/nmeth.2078. PubMed 22751203.
Backbone
  Vector backbone: AB.pCCL.sin.cPPT.GFP.PGK.dNGFR.WPRE
  Backbone size w/o insert (bp): 9309
  Total vector size (bp): 9480
  Vector type: Lentiviral
  Selectable markers: eGFP , NGFR
Growth in bacteria
  Bacterial resistance: Ampicillin, 100 μg/mL
  Growth temperature: 37°C
  Growth strain: NEB Stable
  Copy number: High Copy
Gene/Insert
  Gene/Insert name: miR-491-5p Sensor
  Species: H. sapiens (human)
  Insert size (bp): 171
  Entrez Gene: MIR491 (a.k.a. MIRN491, hsa-mir-491, mir-491)
  Promoter: PGK
  Cloning method: Restriction Enzyme; 5′ cloning site NheI (not destroyed); 3′ cloning site AgeI (not destroyed)
  Sequencing primers: 5′ AACAGACATACAAACTAAAG
Terms and licenses: Academic/Nonprofit Terms; Industry Terms: Not Available to Industry
How to cite: AB.pCCL.sin.cPPT.GFP.miR-491-5p.sensor.PGK.dNGFR.WPRE was a gift from Brian Brown (Addgene plasmid # 85925 ; http://n2t.net/addgene:85925 ; RRID:Addgene_85925)
