>Addgene plasmid #85925 | AB.pCCL.sin.cPPT.GFP.miR-491-5p.sensor.PGK.dNGFR.WPRE | depositor partial sequence | sequence record 167416 | AB.pCCL.sin.cPPT.GFP.miR-491-5p.sensor.PGK.dNGFR.WPRE sequence 854 bps
TATCGATCACGAGACTAGCCTCGAGAGATCTGATCATAATCAGCCATACCACATTTGTAGAGGTTTTACT
TGCTTTAAAAAACCTCCCACACCTCCCCCTGAACCTGAAACATAAAATGAATGCAATTGTTGTTGTTAAC
TTGTTTATTGCAGCTTATAATGGTTACAAATAAGGCAATAGCATCACAAATTTCACAAATAAGGCATTTT
TTTCACTGCATTCTAGTTTTGGTTTGTCCAAACTCATCAATGTATCTTATCATGTCTGGATCTCAAATCC
CTCGGAAGCTGCGCCTGTCATCGAATTCCTGCAGCCCGGTGCATGACTAAGCTAGTACCGGTAGTGGGGA
ACCCTTCCATGAGGAGTGGGGAACCCTTCCATGAGGAGTGGGGAACCCTTCCATGAGGAGTGGGGAACCC
TTCCATGAGGAGTGGGGAACCCTTCCATGAGGAGTGGGGAACCCTTCCATGAGGGCTACGTCGACCAGTA
CTCCCCAGTTAAGGTCGGCTAGCTCAGTTAGCCTCCCCCATCTCTCGACGCGGCCGCTTTACTTGTACAG
CTCGTCCATGCCGAGAGTGATCCCGGCGGCGGTCACGAACTCCAGCAGGACCATGTGATCGCGCTTCTCG
TTGGGGTCTTTGCTCAGGGCGGACTGGGTGCTCAGGTAGTGGTTGTCGGGCAGCAGCACGGGGCCGTCGC
CGATGGGGGTGTTCTGCTGGTAGTGGTCGGCGAGCTGCACGCTGCCGTCCTCGATGTTGTGGCGGATCTT
GAAGTTCACCTTGATGCCGTTCTTCTGCTTGTCGGCCATGATATAGACGTTGTGGCTGTTGTAGTTGTAC
TCCAGCTTGTGCCC
